Addgene plasmid #118855: pQLinkHD_EBFP2-mTFP1
Purpose: fluorescent protein expression with an N-terminal His-tag
Depositing lab: Marc Birtwistle. Depositing organization: Clemson University. Publication: Fluorescence Multiplexing with Spectral Imaging and Combinatorics. Holzapfel HY, Stern AD, Bouhaddou M, Anglin CM, Putur D, Comer S, Birtwistle MR. ACS Comb Sci. 2018 Nov 12;20(11):653-659. doi: 10.1021/acscombsci.8b00101. Epub 2018 Oct 30. PubMed 30339749.
Backbone
  Vector backbone: pQLinkHD
  Vector type: Bacterial Expression
Growth in bacteria
  Bacterial resistance: Ampicillin, 100 μg/mL
  Growth temperature: 37°C
  Growth strain: DH5alpha
  Growth instructions: Use BL21 for protein expression.
  Copy number: High Copy
Gene/Insert
  Gene/Insert name: EBFP2-mTFP1
  Mutation: EBFP1.2-I128V/V150I/ D155V/V224R and TGAGGGGLG between FPs
  Tag / fusion protein: His-tag (N terminal on insert)
  Cloning method: Gateway Cloning
  Sequencing primers: 5′ pQE_F CCCGAAAAGTGCCACCTG; 3′ pQE_R GTTCTGAGGTCATTACTGG
Terms and licenses: Academic/Nonprofit Terms; Industry Terms: Not Available to Industry
How to cite: pQLinkHD_EBFP2-mTFP1 was a gift from Marc Birtwistle (Addgene plasmid # 118855 ; http://n2t.net/addgene:118855 ; RRID:Addgene_118855)
