[The description below was written by a language model from this plasmid's Addgene catalogue record and pLannotate feature annotations shown in this document.]
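Description:
pQLinkHD_EBFP2-mTFP1 is a 6.3 kb bacterial expression plasmid built on the pQLinkHD backbone, a Gateway-compatible vector, for producing a His-tagged tandem fluorescent protein in E. coli. It replicates from a high-copy ColE1/pMB1-type origin (a pBR322 bom region and only a fragment of rop are also annotated) and is selected with ampicillin through the AmpR β-lactamase gene and its own promoter. The feature table also shows a cat chloramphenicol acetyltransferase coding sequence preceded by a fragment of its promoter and followed by the rrnB T1 terminator, but the catalogue entry lists only ampicillin as the selection, so chloramphenicol resistance should not be assumed.

The expression cassette is driven by the bacteriophage T5 promoter, which is recognised by the host E. coli RNA polymerase and is controlled by lac operator sequences. The plasmid carries its own lacI repressor gene under the strengthened lacIq promoter, so expression is repressed until induced with IPTG. Downstream of the promoter lies an N-terminal polyhistidine tag, then an attB1 site, the EBFP2 and mTFP1 coding sequences, attB2 and the lambda t0 terminator; the attB sites are the scars of the Gateway recombination used to insert the fusion. The blue protein EBFP2 (recorded as EBFP1.2 with I128V, V150I, D155V and V224R) is joined to the monomeric teal protein mTFP1 by a short glycine-rich linker, giving a single polypeptide with two fluorophores. The stated purpose is expression of the fluorescent protein with a His tag, which allows affinity purification. The associated publication concerns fluorescence multiplexing by spectral imaging with combinatorial fluorophore pairs.
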