Features (pLannotate 1.2.2; 20 found; start..end, strand, type, name):
     36..80      +  promoter       T5 promoter: bacteriophage T5 promoter for E. coli RNA polymerase, with embedded lac operator
     88..104     +  protein_bind   lac operator: The lac repressor binds to the lac operator to inhibit transcription in E. coli. This inhibition can be relieved by adding lactose or isopropyl-β-D-thiogalactopyranoside (IPTG). lac repressor encoded by lacI
    147..167     +  CDS            7xHis: 6xHis affinity tag
    180..204     +  protein_bind   attB1: mutant version of attB; recombination site for the Gateway® BP reaction BP Clonase™
    207..923     +  CDS            EBFP2: EBFP2 is a basic (constitutively fluorescent) blue fluorescent protein published in 2007, derived from Aequorea victoria. It is reported to be a rapidly-maturing monomer with moderate acid sensitivity.
    951..1661    +  CDS            mTFP1: monomeric teal (cyan) fluorescent protein (Ai et al., 2006) mammalian codon-optimized
   1669..1693    -  protein_bind   attB2: mutant version of attB; recombination site for the Gateway® BP reaction BP Clonase™
   1715..1809    +  terminator     lambda t0 terminator: transcription terminator from phage lambda
   1874..1902    +  promoter       cat promoter (fragment): promoter of the E. coli cat gene encoding chloramphenicol acetyltransferase
   1903..2559    +  CDS            cat: CAT_ECOLX - Experimental evidence at protein level: Swiss-Prot protein existence level 1. This enzyme is an effector of chloramphenicol resistance in bacteria. From Escherichia coli. This protein is used as a marker in many commonly used cloning vectors, such as pACYC184.
   2627..2713    +  terminator     rrnB T1 terminator: Escherichia coli rrnB; transcription terminator T1 from the E. coli rrnB gene
   2736..2753    -  promoter       tet promoter (fragment): E. coli promoter for tetracycline efflux protein gene
   2772..2793    -  protein_bind   CAP binding site: CAP binding activates transcription in the presence of cAMP. E. coli catabolite activator protein
   2806..3888    -  CDS            lacI: lac repressor; lacI; The lac repressor binds to the lac operator to inhibit transcription in E. coli. This inhibition can be relieved by adding lactose or isopropyl-β-D-thiogalactopyranoside (IPTG).
   3889..3966    -  promoter       lacIq promoter: lacI (mutant); In the lacIq allele, a single base change in the promoter boosts expression of the lacI gene about 10-fold.
   4015..4056    +  CDS            rop (fragment): Rop protein, which maintains plasmids at low copy number; rop
   4158..4298    +  misc_feature   bom: basis of mobility region from pBR322
   4484..5072    -  rep_origin     ori: high-copy-number ColE1/pMB1/pBR322/pUC origin of replication
   5243..6103    -  CDS            AmpR: β-lactamase; bla; confers resistance to ampicillin, carbenicillin, and related antibiotics
   6104..6208    -  promoter       AmpR promoter: bla
>Addgene plasmid #118855 | pQLinkHD_EBFP2-mTFP1 | addgene full sequence | sequence record 231175 | Addgene NGS Result
CTCGAGCTTAATTAACAACACCATTTGTCGAGAAATCATAAAAAATTTATTTGCTTTGTGAGCGGATAAC
AATTATAATAGATTCAATTGTGAGCGGATAACAATTTCACACAGAATTCATTAAAGAGGAGAAATTAACT
ATGAAACATCACCATCACCATCACCATGGTGCTGCAGGTACAAGTTTGTACAAAAAAGCAGGCTTCATGG
TGAGCAAGGGCGAGGAGCTGTTCACCGGGGTGGTGCCCATCCTGGTCGAGCTGGACGGCGACGTAAACGG
CCACAAGTTCAGCGTGAGGGGCGAGGGCGAGGGCGATGCCACCAACGGCAAGCTGACCCTGAAGTTCATC
TGCACCACCGGCAAGCTGCCCGTGCCCTGGCCCACCCTCGTGACCACCCTGAGCCACGGCGTGCAGTGCT
TCGCCCGCTACCCCGACCACATGAAGCAGCACGACTTCTTCAAGTCCGCCATGCCCGAAGGCTACGTCCA
GGAGCGCACCATCTTCTTCAAGGACGACGGCACCTACAAGACCCGCGCCGAGGTGAAGTTCGAGGGCGAC
ACCCTAGTGAACCGCATCGAGCTGAAGGGCGTCGACTTCAAGGAGGACGGCAACATCCTGGGGCACAAGC
TGGAGTACAACTTCAACAGCCACAACATCTATATCATGGCCGTCAAGCAGAAGAACGGCATCAAGGTGAA
CTTCAAGATCCGCCACAACGTGGAGGACGGCAGCGTGCAGCTCGCCGACCACTACCAGCAGAACACCCCC
ATCGGCGACGGCCCCGTGCTGCTGCCCGACAGCCACTACCTGAGCACCCAGTCCGTGCTGAGCAAAGACC
CCAACGAGAAGCGCGATCACATGGTCCTGCTGGAGTTCCGCACCGCCGCCGGGATCACTCTCGGCATGGA
CGAGCTGTACAAGACCGGTGCCGGAGGTGGGGGCCTAGGAATGGTGAGCAAGGGCGAGGGGACCACAATG
GGCGTAATCAAGCCCGACATGAAGATCAAGCTGAAGATGGAGGGCAACGTGAATGGCCACGCCTTCGTGA
TCGAGGGCGAGGGCGAGGGCAAGCCCTACGACGGCACCAACACCATCAACCTGGAGGTGAAGGAGGGAGC
CCCCCTGCCCTTCTCCTACGACATTCTGACCACCGCGTTCGCCTACGGCAACAGGGCCTTCACCAAGTAC
CCCGACGACATCCCCAACTACTTCAAGCAGTCCTTCCCCGAGGGCTACTCTTGGGAGCGCACCATGACCT
TCGAGGACAAGGGCATCGTGAAGGTGAAGTCCGACATCTCCATGGAGGAGGACTCCTTCATCTACGAGAT
ACACCTCAAGGGCGAGAACTTCCCCCCCAACGGCCCCGTGATGCAGAAGAAGACCACCGGCTGGGACGCC
TCCACCGAGAGGATGTACGTGCGCGACGGCGTGCTGAAGGGCGACGTCAAGCACAAGCTGCTGCTGGAGG
GCGGCGGCCACCACCGCGTTGACTTCAAGACCATCTACAGGGCCAAGAAGGCGGTGAAGCTGCCCGACTA
TCACTTTGTGGACCACCGCATCGAGATCCTGAACCACGACAAGGACTACAACAAGGTGACCGTTTACGAG
AGCGCCGTGGCCCGCAACTCCACCGACGGCATGGACGAGCTGTACAAGTAAAAGCTTGACCCAGCTTTCT
TGTACAAAGTGGTAAGCTTAATTAGCTGAGCTTGGACTCCTGTTGATAGATCCAGTAATGACCTCAGAAC
TCCATCTGGATTTGTTCAGAACGCTCGGTTGCCGCCGGGCGTTTTTTATTGGTGAGAATCCAAGTAACAA
CACCATTTAAATGGAGTGGTTACAAATGGAGTGGTTAATTAAGGCTAGCTTGGCGAGATTTTCAGGAGCT
AAGGAAGCTAAAATGGAGAAAAAAATCACTGGATATACCACCGTTGATATATCCCAATGGCATCGTAAAG
AACATTTTGAGGCATTTCAGTCAGTTGCTCAATGTACCTATAACCAGACCGTTCAGCTGGATATTACGGC
CTTTTTAAAGACCGTAAAGAAAAATAAGCACAAGTTTTATCCGGCCTTTATTCACATTCTTGCCCGCCTG
ATGAATGCTCATCCGGAATTTCGTATGGCAATGAAAGACGGTGAGCTGGTGATATGGGATAGTGTTCACC
CTTGTTACACCGTTTTCCATGAGCAAACTGAAACGTTTTCATCGCTCTGGAGTGAATACCACGACGATTT
CCGGCAGTTTCTACACATATATTCGCAAGATGTGGCGTGTTACGGTGAAAACCTGGCCTATTTCCCTAAA
GGGTTTATTGAGAATATGTTTTTCGTCTCAGCCAATCCCTGGGTGAGTTTCACCAGTTTTGATTTAAACG
TGGCCAATATGGACAACTTCTTCGCCCCCGTTTTCACCATGGGCAAATATTATACGCAAGGCGACAAGGT
GCTGATGCCGCTGGCGATTCAGGTTCATCATGCCGTTTGTGATGGCTTCCATGTCGGCAGAATGCTTAAT
GAATTACAACAGTACTGCGATGAGTGGCAGGGCGGGGCGTAATTTTTTTAAGGCAGTTATTGGTGCCCTT
AAACGCCTGGGGTAATGACTCTCTAGCTTGAGGCATCAAATAAAACGAAAGGCTCAGTCGAAAGACTGGG
CCTTTCGTTTTATCTGTTGTTTGTCGGTGAACGCTCTCCTGAGTAGGACAAATCCGCCCTCTAGATTACG
TGCAGTCGATGATAAGCTGTCAAACATGAGAATTGTGCCTAATGAGTGAGCTAACTTACATTAATTGCGT
TGCGCTCACTGCCCGCTTTCCAGTCGGGAAACCTGTCGTGCCAGCTGCATTAATGAATCGGCCAACGCGC
GGGGAGAGGCGGTTTGCGTATTGGGCGCCAGGGTGGTTTTTCTTTTCACCAGTGAGACGGGCAACAGCTG
ATTGCCCTTCACCGCCTGGCCCTGAGAGAGTTGCAGCAAGCGGTCCACGCTGGTTTGCCCCAGCAGGCGA
AAATCCTGTTTGATGGTGGTTAACGGCGGGATATAACATGAGCTGTCTTCGGTATCGTCGTATCCCACTA
CCGAGATATCCGCACCAACGCGCAGCCCGGACTCGGTAATGGCGCGCATTGCGCCCAGCGCCATCTGATC
GTTGGCAACCAGCATCGCAGTGGGAACGATGCCCTCATTCAGCATTTGCATGGTTTGTTGAAAACCGGAC
ATGGCACTCCAGTCGCCTTCCCGTTCCGCTATCGGCTGAATTTGATTGCGAGTGAGATATTTATGCCAGC
CAGCCAGACGCAGACGCGCCGAGACAGAACTTAATGGGCCCGCTAACAGCGCGATTTGCTGGTGACCCAA
TGCGACCAGATGCTCCACGCCCAGTCGCGTACCGTCTTCATGGGAGAAAATAATACTGTTGATGGGTGTC
TGGTCAGAGACATCAAGAAATAACGCCGGAACATTAGTGCAGGCAGCTTCCACAGCAATGGCATCCTGGT
CATCCAGCGGATAGTTAATGATCAGCCCACTGACGCGTTGCGCGAGAAGATTGTGCACCGCCGCTTTACA
GGCTTCGACGCCGCTTCGTTCTACCATCGACACCACCACGCTGGCACCCAGTTGATCGGCGCGAGATTTA
ATCGCCGCGACAATTTGCGACGGCGCGTGCAGGGCCAGACTGGAGGTGGCAACGCCAATCAGCAACGACT
GTTTGCCCGCCAGTTGTTGTGCCACGCGGTTGGGAATGTAATTCAGCTCCGCCATCGCCGCTTCCACTTT
TTCCCGCGTTTTCGCAGAAACGTGGCTGGCCTGGTTCACCACGCGGGAAACGGTCTGATAAGAGACACCG
GCATACTCTGCGACATCGTATAACGTTACTGGTTTCACATTCACCACCCTGAATTGACTCTCTTCCGGGC
GCTATCATGCCATACCGCGAAAGGTTTTGCACCATTCGATGGTGTCGGAATTTCGGGCAGCGTTGGGTCC
TGGCCACGGGTGCGCATGATCTAGAGCTGCCTCGCGCGTTTCGGTGATGACGGTGAAAACCTCTGACACA
TGCAGCTCCCGGAGACGGTCACAGCTTGTCTGTAAGCGGATGCCGGGAGCAGACAAGCCCGTCAGGGCGC
GTCAGCGGGTGTTGGCGGGTGTCGGGGCGCAGCCATGACCCAGTCACGTAGCGATAGCGGAGTGTATACT
GGCTTAACTATGCGGCATCAGAGCAGATTGTACTGAGAGTGCACCACATGCGGTGTGAAATACCGCACAG
ATGCGTAAGGAGAAAATACCGCATCAGGCGCTCTTCCGCTTCCTCGCTCACTGACTCGCTGCGCTCGGTC
GTTCGGCTGCGGCGAGCGGTATCAGCTCACTCAAAGGCGGTAATACGGTTATCCACAGAATCAGGGGATA
ACGCAGGAAAGAACATGTGAGCAAAAGGCCAGCAAAAGGCCAGGAACCGTAAAAAGGCCGCGTTGCTGGC
GTTTTTCCATAGGCTCCGCCCCCCTGACGAGCATCACAAAAATCGACGCTCAAGTCAGAGGTGGCGAAAC
CCGACAGGACTATAAAGATACCAGGCGTTTCCCCCTGGAAGCTCCCTCGTGCGCTCTCCTGTTCCGACCC
TGCCGCTTACCGGATACCTGTCCGCCTTTCTCCCTTCGGGAAGCGTGGCGCTTTCTCATAGCTCACGCTG
TAGGTATCTCAGTTCGGTGTAGGTCGTTCGCTCCAAGCTGGGCTGTGTGCACGAACCCCCCGTTCAGCCC
GACCGCTGCGCCTTATCCGGTAACTATCGTCTTGAGTCCAACCCGGTAAGACACGACTTATCGCCACTGG
CAGCAGCCACTGGTAACAGGATTAGCAGAGCGAGGTATGTAGGCGGTGCTACAGAGTTCTTGAAGTGGTG
GCCTAACTACGGCTACACTAGAAGGACAGTATTTGGTATCTGCGCTCTGCTGAAGCCAGTTACCTTCGGA
AAAAGAGTTGGTAGCTCTTGATCCGGCAAACAAACCACCGCTGGTAGCGGTGGTTTTTTTGTTTGCAAGC
AGCAGATTACGCGCAGAAAAAAAGGATCTCAAGAAGATCCTTTGATCTTTTCTACGGGGTCTGACGCTCA
GTGGAACGAAAACTCACGTTAAGGGATTTTGGTCATGAGATTATCAAAAAGGATCTTCACCTAGATCCTT
TTAAATTAAAAATGAAGTTTTAAATCAATCTAAAGTATATATGAGTAAACTTGGTCTGACAGTTACCAAT
GCTTAATCAGTGAGGCACCTATCTCAGCGATCTGTCTATTTCGTTCATCCATAGTTGCCTGACTCCCCGT
CGTGTAGATAACTACGATACGGGAGGGCTTACCATCTGGCCCCAGTGCTGCAATGATACCGCGAGACCCA
CGCTCACCGGCTCCAGATTTATCAGCAATAAACCAGCCAGCCGGAAGGGCCGAGCGCAGAAGTGGTCCTG
CAACTTTATCCGCCTCCATCCAGTCTATTAATTGTTGCCGGGAAGCTAGAGTAAGTAGTTCGCCAGTTAA
TAGTTTGCGCAACGTTGTTGCCATTGCTACAGGCATCGTGGTGTCACGCTCGTCGTTTGGTATGGCTTCA
TTCAGCTCCGGTTCCCAACGATCAAGGCGAGTTACATGATCCCCCATGTTGTGCAAAAAAGCGGTTAGCT
CCTTCGGTCCTCCGATCGTTGTCAGAAGTAAGTTGGCCGCAGTGTTATCACTCATGGTTATGGCAGCACT
GCATAATTCTCTTACTGTCATGCCATCCGTAAGATGCTTTTCTGTGACTGGTGAGTACTCAACCAAGTCA
TTCTGAGAATAGTGTATGCGGCGACCGAGTTGCTCTTGCCCGGCGTCAATACGGGATAATACCGCGCCAC
ATAGCAGAACTTTAAAAGTGCTCATCATTGGAAAACGTTCTTCGGGGCGAAAACTCTCAAGGATCTTACC
GCTGTTGAGATCCAGTTCGATGTAACCCACTCGTGCACCCAACTGATCTTCAGCATCTTTTACTTTCACC
AGCGTTTCTGGGTGAGCAAAAACAGGAAGGCAAAATGCCGCAAAAAAGGGAATAAGGGCGACACGGAAAT
GTTGAATACTCATACTCTTCCTTTTTCAATATTATTGAAGCATTTATCAGGGTTATTGTCTCATGAGCGG
ATACATATTTGAATGTATTTAGAAAAATAAACAAATAGGGGTTCCGCGCACATTTCCCCGAAAAGTGCCA
CCTGACGTCTAAGAAACCATTATTATCATGACATTAACCTATAAAAATAGGCGTATCACGAGGCCCTTTC
GTCTTCAC
