>Addgene plasmid #118855 | pQLinkHD_EBFP2-mTFP1 | depositor partial sequence | sequence record 224642 | pQE_F was the primer used to obtain seqence data
NNNNNNATNNTGACNTTNACCTATAAAAATAGGCGTATCACGAGGCCCTTTCGTCTTCACCTCGAGCTTA
ATTAACAACACCATTTGTCGAGAAATCATAAAAAATTTATTTGCTTTGTGAGCGGATAACAATTATAATA
GATTCAATTGTGAGCGGATAACAATTTCACACAGAATTCATTAAAGAGGAGAAATTAACTATGAAACATC
ACCATCACCATCACCATGGTGCTGCAGGTACAAGTTTGTACAAAAAAGCAGGCTTCATGGTGAGCAAGGG
CGAGGAGCTGTTCACCGGGGTGGTGCCCATCCTGGTCGAGCTGGACGGCGACGTAAACGGCCACAAGTTC
AGCGTGAGGGGCGAGGGCGAGGGCGATGCCACCAACGGCAAGCTGACCCTGAAGTTCATCTGCACCACCG
GCAAGCTGCCCGTGCCCTGGCCCACCCTCGTGACCACCCTGAGCCACGGCGTGCAGTGCTTCGCCCGCTA
CCCCGACCACATGAAGCAGCACGACTTCTTCAAGTCCGCCATGCCCGAAGGCTACGTCCAGGAGCGCACC
ATCTTCTTCAAGGACGACGGCACCTACAAGACCCGCGCCGAGGTGAAGTTCGAGGGCGACACCCTAGTGA
ACCGCATCGAGCTGAAGGGCGTCGACTTCAAGGAGGACGGCAACATCCTGGGGCACAAGCTGGAGTACAA
CTTCAACAGCCACAACATCTATATCATGGCCGTCAAGCAGAAGAACGGCATCAAGGTGAACTTCAAGATC
CGCCACAACGTGGAGGACGGCAGCGTGCAGCTCGCCGACCACTACCAGCAGAACACCCCCATCGGCGACG
GCCCCGTGCTGCTGCCCGACAGCCACTACCTGAGCACCCAGTCCGTGCTGAGCAAAGACCCCAACGAGAA
GCGCGATCACATGGTCCTGCTGGAGTTCCGCACCGCCGCCGGGATCACTCTCGGCATGGACGAGCTGTAC
AAGACCGGTGCCCGGAAGTGGGGGCCTAGGAATGGTGAGCAAGGGCGAGGGGACCNCAATGGGCGTAATC
AAGCCCGACATGAAGATCAAGCTGAANNATGGAGGGCAACGTGAATGGCCACGCCTTCNNGATNNAGGGC
AAGGNCAAGGGCAAGCCCTACGACGGCNCCAANNCNTTCAACNNNGGAGGNNAAGGAGGNNNCCCNNNNC
CTTNNNCTNNNAATNNNGAACCCNNGT
