>Addgene plasmid #118855 | pQLinkHD_EBFP2-mTFP1 | depositor partial sequence | sequence record 224643 | pQE_R was the primer used to obtain seqence data
NNNNNNNNCTCNGCTATTNAGCTTACCACTTTGTACANGAAAGCTGGGTCAAGCTTTTACTTGTACAGCT
CGTCCATGCCGTCGGTGGAGTTGCGGGCCACGGCGCTCTCGTAAACGGTCACCTTGTTGTAGTCCTTGTC
GTGGTTCAGGATCTCGATGCGGTGGTCCACAAAGTGATAGTCGGGCAGCTTCACCGCCTTCTTGGCCCTG
TAGATGGTCTTGAAGTCAACGCGGTGGTGGCCGCCGCCCTCCAGCAGCAGCTTGTGCTTGACGTCGCCCT
TCAGCACGCCGTCGCGCACGTACATCCTCTCGGTGGAGGCGTCCCAGCCGGTGGTCTTCTTCTGCATCAC
GGGGCCGTTGGGGGGGAAGTTCTCGCCCTTGAGGTGTATCTCGTAGATGAAGGAGTCCTCCTCCATGGAG
ATGTCGGACTTCACCTTCACGATGCCCTTGTCCTCGAAGGTCATGGTGCGCTCCCAAGAGTAGCCCTCGG
GGAAGGACTGCTTGAAGTAGTTGGGGATGTCGTCGGGGTACTTGGTGAAGGCCCTGTTGCCGTAGGCGAA
CGCGGTGGTCAGAATGTCGTAGGAGAAGGGCAGGGGGGCTCCCTCCTTCACCTCCAGGTTGATGGTGTTG
GTGCCGTCGTAGGGCTTGCCCTCGCCCTCGCCCTCGATCACGAAGGCGTGGCCATTCACGTTGCCCTCCA
TCTTCAGCTTGATCTTCATGTCGGGCTTGATTACGCCCATTGTGGTCCCCTCGCCCTTGCTCACCATTCC
TAGGCCCCCACCTCCGGCACCGGTCTTGTACAGCTCGTCCATGCCGAGAGTGATCCCGGCGGCGGTGCGG
AACTCCAGCAGGACCATGTGATCGCGCTTCTCGTTGGGGTCTTTGCTCANCACGGACTGGGTGCTCAGGT
AGTGGCTGTCGGGCANCNNCACGGGGCCGTCCCCNAATGGGGGTGTTCTGCTGGTATTGGTCGGNNANNT
NCNCGCTGCCCNCC
